Addgene plasmid #242096: YigB
Purpose: Phosphatase from E. coli
Depositing lab: Audrey Lamb. Depositing organization: University of Texas at San Antonio. Publication: Identification of the phosphatase essential for riboflavin biosynthesis in Aquifex aeolicus. Hoffpauir ZA, Lamb AL. J Biol Chem. 2025 May;301(5):108443. doi: 10.1016/j.jbc.2025.108443. Epub 2025 Mar 25. PubMed 40147773.
Backbone
  Vector backbone: pET28b
  Vector type: Bacterial Expression
Growth in bacteria
  Bacterial resistance: Kanamycin, 50 μg/mL
  Growth temperature: 37°C
  Growth strain: DH5alpha
  Copy number: High Copy
Gene/Insert
  Gene/Insert name: YigB
  Species: Escherichia coli
  Tag / fusion protein: 6xHis (N terminal on backbone)
  Cloning method: Gene Synthesis
Terms and licenses: Academic/Nonprofit Terms; Industry Terms: Not Available to Industry
How to cite: YigB was a gift from Audrey Lamb (Addgene plasmid # 242096 ; http://n2t.net/addgene:242096 ; RRID:Addgene_242096)
