[The description below was written by a language model from this plasmid's Addgene catalogue record and pLannotate feature annotations shown in this document.]
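Description:
YigB is a bacterial expression plasmid built on the pET28b backbone that carries the Escherichia coli yigB gene, obtained by gene synthesis, for recombinant production of the encoded phosphatase. According to the annotation, YigB dephosphorylates 5-amino-6-(5-phospho-D-ribitylamino)uracil, an intermediate of riboflavin biosynthesis, and can also act on flavin mononucleotide and other phosphate esters. The sequenced plasmid is about 6.0 kb.

The coding sequence sits in a standard T7lac expression cassette: a T7 promoter followed by a lac operator, the efficient ribosome binding site from phage T7 gene 10, and a T7 terminator downstream. The plasmid-borne lacI gene, with its own promoter, supplies the repressor that keeps the cassette silent until IPTG or lactose is added, and expression requires a host that provides T7 RNA polymerase. The catalogue records an N-terminal 6xHis tag contributed by the backbone. The feature table is consistent with this, showing a short His-tag-like fragment and a thrombin cleavage site immediately upstream of yigB, so the tag can be used for metal-affinity purification and then removed. A further His-tag fragment is annotated downstream of the gene, as is typical of pET28 vectors, but the record does not indicate whether it is translated.

Propagation relies on a pBR322/ColE1-type origin accompanied by rop and bom elements. The catalogue lists the plasmid as high copy, although rop normally restrains copy number. Selection is by kanamycin resistance through the aph(3')-Ia gene, and an f1 origin is also present. The short TcR and AmpR-promoter fragments are backbone remnants rather than functional markers. The construct was deposited alongside work identifying the phosphatase required for riboflavin biosynthesis in Aquifex aeolicus. The record does not state what role the E. coli enzyme played in that study.
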