Features (pLannotate 1.2.2; 21 found; start..end, strand, type, name):
     26..73      -  terminator     T7 terminator: transcription terminator for bacteriophage T7 RNA polymerase
     81..130     -  CDS            SET1 (fragment): solubility-enhancement tag derived from T7 phage gene 10B
    140..157     -  CDS            9xHis (fragment): 9xHis affinity tag
    167..880     -  CDS            yigB: YIGB_ECOLI - Experimental evidence at protein level: Swiss-Prot protein existence level 1. Catalyzes the dephosphorylation of 5-amino-6-(5-phospho-D- ribitylamino)uracil, and thus could be involved in the riboflavin biosynthesis pathway (PubMed:24123841). Is also able to dephosphorylate flavin mononucleotide (FMN) and other phosphoric acid esters (PubMed:16990279) (PubMed:24123841). YigB is important for the formation of dormant persister cells (PubMed:18519731). From Escherichia coli (strain K12).
    884..901     -  CDS            thrombin site: thrombin recognition and cleavage site
    912..928     -  CDS            capTEV™ (fragment): composite tag for in vivo biotinylation, TEV protease cleavage, and 6xHis tagging
    947..969     -  RBS            RBS: efficient ribosome binding site from bacteriophage T7 gene 10 (Olins and Rangwala, 1989)
    984..1008    -  protein_bind   lac operator: The lac repressor binds to the lac operator to inhibit transcription in E. coli. This inhibition can be relieved by adding lactose or isopropyl-β-D-thiogalactopyranoside (IPTG). lac repressor encoded by lacI
   1009..1027    -  promoter       T7 promoter: promoter for bacteriophage T7 RNA polymerase
   1049..1328    +  CDS            TcR (fragment): tetracycline efflux protein; tet; confers resistance to tetracycline
   1336..1413    +  promoter       lacI promoter: lacI
   1414..2496    +  CDS            lacI: lac repressor; lacI; The lac repressor binds to the lac operator to inhibit transcription in E. coli. This inhibition can be relieved by adding lactose or isopropyl-β-D-thiogalactopyranoside (IPTG).
   2509..2530    +  protein_bind   CAP binding site: CAP binding activates transcription in the presence of cAMP. E. coli catabolite activator protein
   2545..2836    +  CDS            TcR (fragment): tetracycline efflux protein; tet; confers resistance to tetracycline
   2908..3288    -  CDS            YPB1_ECOLX: Protein predicted: Swiss-Prot protein existence level 4. From Escherichia coli.
   3305..3496    +  CDS            rop: Rop protein, which maintains plasmids at low copy number; rop
   3598..3737    +  misc_feature   bom: basis of mobility region from pBR322
   3923..4511    -  rep_origin     ori: high-copy-number ColE1/pMB1/pBR322/pUC origin of replication
   4633..5448    +  CDS            KanR: aminoglycoside phosphotransferase; aph(3')-Ia; confers resistance to kanamycin in bacteria or G418 (Geneticin®) in eukaryotes
   5457..5514    -  promoter       AmpR promoter (fragment): bla
   5567..5995    -  rep_origin     f1 ori (sequence partly withheld): f1 bacteriophage origin of replication; arrow indicates direction of (+) strand synthesis
>Addgene plasmid #242096 | YigB | addgene full sequence | sequence record 486673 | Addgene NGS Result
ATCCGGATATAGTTCCTCCTTTCAGCAAAAAACCCCTCAAGACCCGTTTAGAGGCCCCAAGGGGTTATGC
TAGTTATTGCTCAGCGGTGGCAGCAGCCAACTCAGCTTCCTTTCGGGCTTTGTTAGCAGCCGGATCTCAG
TGGTGGTGGTGGTGGTGCTCGAGTTAGATAAGGCTGGTCAGGCTCGCCAAACGGCTGATTTCCAGGTGCG
GCAGCAGGCGGCTATCCCAGGTTTGCATTAAGTCGCCGTTCTCTGGGCGAATCCAGCAGGCTTGCATACC
CGAGCGGATCGCACCGCCAACATCGGTCGTCAAGTCGTCGCCCACGTGCAGGATTTCACCAATAGGCACG
TTCAGCTTTTCAGCCGCCAGGAAGTACATATCGCTAAACGGTTTGGAACGGCCGTGCGGACCTGCGCGCA
GCACGAACTCGAAATAGTCACCCAGACCAAACAGCTCCGGCTGGGCATTACCGTTGGTGATTGCAACCAG
CGGCCATTTCTTCGCCAGCTGTTTCAGGGTGTCATGGGTCTGCTGCGGGACATCAATACGAGAACGCCAC
TTAGCAAAGTTAATCATGGCTGCATGCGCGCCTGCGCTCGCTTCCTCCGCGGACAGGCCAGCGTCCAGCA
TGGCTTGTTCGATCGAACGAAAACGCCAACGGGTGACGTCGTGGTAGATCTCCGGCTCCGCCTCACGCAC
AGCCTGGCGCAGACGTTGGAGATCTTCGTTTTGAAAAGATCTCAATGCCGGATGGTAATTCTGAACGAAC
GTCAACGCTTCACGCTCGGTGCGCAGAATAACCGGACGATTATCATACAGAGTATCGTCGAGATCGAACG
TCAACGCACTTATTCGTCCTAGGGGTCTATAAAACCTCATATGGCTGCCGCGCGGCACCAGGCCGCTGCT
GTGATGATGATGATGATGGCTGCTGCCCATGGTATATCTCCTTCTTAAAGTTAAACAAAATTATTTCTAG
AGGGGAATTGTTATCCGCTCACAATTCCCCTATAGTGAGTCGTATTAATTTCGCGGGATCGAGATCTCGA
TCCTCTACGCCGGACGCATCGTGGCCGGCATCACCGGCGCCACAGGTGCGGTTGCTGGCGCCTATATCGC
CGACATCACCGATGGGGAAGATCGGGCTCGCCACTTCGGGCTCATGAGCGCTTGTTTCGGCGTGGGTATG
GTGGCAGGCCCCGTGGCCGGGGGACTGTTGGGCGCCATCTCCTTGCATGCACCATTCCTTGCGGCGGCGG
TGCTCAACGGCCTCAACCTACTACTGGGCTGCTTCCTAATGCAGGAGTCGCATAAGGGAGAGCGTCGAGA
TCCCGGACACCATCGAATGGCGCAAAACCTTTCGCGGTATGGCATGATAGCGCCCGGAAGAGAGTCAATT
CAGGGTGGTGAATGTGAAACCAGTAACGTTATACGATGTCGCAGAGTATGCCGGTGTCTCTTATCAGACC
GTTTCCCGCGTGGTGAACCAGGCCAGCCACGTTTCTGCGAAAACGCGGGAAAAAGTGGAAGCGGCGATGG
CGGAGCTGAATTACATTCCCAACCGCGTGGCACAACAACTGGCGGGCAAACAGTCGTTGCTGATTGGCGT
TGCCACCTCCAGTCTGGCCCTGCACGCGCCGTCGCAAATTGTCGCGGCGATTAAATCTCGCGCCGATCAA
CTGGGTGCCAGCGTGGTGGTGTCGATGGTAGAACGAAGCGGCGTCGAAGCCTGTAAAGCGGCGGTGCACA
ATCTTCTCGCGCAACGCGTCAGTGGGCTGATCATTAACTATCCGCTGGATGACCAGGATGCCATTGCTGT
GGAAGCTGCCTGCACTAATGTTCCGGCGTTATTTCTTGATGTCTCTGACCAGACACCCATCAACAGTATT
ATTTTCTCCCATGAAGACGGTACGCGACTGGGCGTGGAGCATCTGGTCGCATTGGGTCACCAGCAAATCG
CGCTGTTAGCGGGCCCATTAAGTTCTGTCTCGGCGCGTCTGCGTCTGGCTGGCTGGCATAAATATCTCAC
TCGCAATCAAATTCAGCCGATAGCGGAACGGGAAGGCGACTGGAGTGCCATGTCCGGTTTTCAACAAACC
ATGCAAATGCTGAATGAGGGCATCGTTCCCACTGCGATGCTGGTTGCCAACGATCAGATGGCGCTGGGCG
CAATGCGCGCCATTACCGAGTCCGGGCTGCGCGTTGGTGCGGATATCTCGGTAGTGGGATACGACGATAC
CGAAGACAGCTCATGTTATATCCCGCCGTTAACCACCATCAAACAGGATTTTCGCCTGCTGGGGCAAACC
AGCGTGGACCGCTTGCTGCAACTCTCTCAGGGCCAGGCGGTGAAGGGCAATCAGCTGTTGCCCGTCTCAC
TGGTGAAAAGAAAAACCACCCTGGCGCCCAATACGCAAACCGCCTCTCCCCGCGCGTTGGCCGATTCATT
AATGCAGCTGGCACGACAGGTTTCCCGACTGGAAAGCGGGCAGTGAGCGCAACGCAATTAATGTAAGTTA
GCTCACTCATTAGGCACCGGGATCTCGACCGATGCCCTTGAGAGCCTTCAACCCAGTCAGCTCCTTCCGG
TGGGCGCGGGGCATGACTATCGTCGCCGCACTTATGACTGTCTTCTTTATCATGCAACTCGTAGGACAGG
TGCCGGCAGCGCTCTGGGTCATTTTCGGCGAGGACCGCTTTCGCTGGAGCGCGACGATGATCGGCCTGTC
GCTTGCGGTATTCGGAATCTTGCACGCCCTCGCTCAAGCCTTCGTCACTGGTCCCGCCACCAAACGTTTC
GGCGAGAAGCAGGCCATTATCGCCGGCATGGCGGCCCCACGGGTGCGCATGATCGTGCTCCTGTCGTTGA
GGACCCGGCTAGGCTGGCGGGGTTGCCTTACTGGTTAGCAGAATGAATCACCGATACGCGAGCGAACGTG
AAGCGACTGCTGCTGCAAAACGTCTGCGACCTGAGCAACAACATGAATGGTCTTCGGTTTCCGTGTTTCG
TAAAGTCTGGAAACGCGGAAGTCAGCGCCCTGCACCATTATGTTCCGGATCTGCATCGCAGGATGCTGCT
GGCTACCCTGTGGAACACCTACATCTGTATTAACGAAGCGCTGGCATTGACCCTGAGTGATTTTTCTCTG
GTCCCGCCGCATCCATACCGCCAGTTGTTTACCCTCACAACGTTCCAGTAACCGGGCATGTTCATCATCA
GTAACCCGTATCGTGAGCATCCTCTCTCGTTTCATCGGTATCATTACCCCCATGAACAGAAATCCCCCTT
ACACGGAGGCATCAGTGACCAAACAGGAAAAAACCGCCCTTAACATGGCCCGCTTTATCAGAAGCCAGAC
ATTAACGCTTCTGGAGAAACTCAACGAGCTGGACGCGGATGAACAGGCAGACATCTGTGAATCGCTTCAC
GACCACGCTGATGAGCTTTACCGCAGCTGCCTCGCGCGTTTCGGTGATGACGGTGAAAACCTCTGACACA
TGCAGCTCCCGGAGACGGTCACAGCTTGTCTGTAAGCGGATGCCGGGAGCAGACAAGCCCGTCAGGGCGC
GTCAGCGGGTGTTGGCGGGTGTCGGGGCGCAGCCATGACCCAGTCACGTAGCGATAGCGGAGTGTATACT
GGCTTAACTATGCGGCATCAGAGCAGATTGTACTGAGAGTGCACCATTGCGGTGTGAAATACCGCACAGA
TGCGTAAGGAGAAAATACCGCATCAGGCGCTCTTCCGCTTCCTCGCTCACTGACTCGCTGCGCTCGGTCG
TTCGGCTGCGGCGAGCGGTATCAGCTCACTCAAAGGCGGTAATACGGTTATCCACAGAATCAGGGGATAA
CGCAGGAAAGAACATGTGAGCAAAAGGCCAGCAAAAGGCCAGGAACCGTAAAAAGGCCGCGTTGCTGGCG
TTTTTCCATAGGCTCCGCCCCCCTGACGAGCATCACAAAAATCGACGCTCAAGTCAGAGGTGGCGAAACC
CGACAGGACTATAAAGATACCAGGCGTTTCCCCCTGGAAGCTCCCTCGTGCGCTCTCCTGTTCCGACCCT
GCCGCTTACCGGATACCTGTCCGCCTTTCTCCCTTCGGGAAGCGTGGCGCTTTCTCATAGCTCACGCTGT
AGGTATCTCAGTTCGGTGTAGGTCGTTCGCTCCAAGCTGGGCTGTGTGCACGAACCCCCCGTTCAGCCCG
ACCGCTGCGCCTTATCCGGTAACTATCGTCTTGAGTCCAACCCGGTAAGACACGACTTATCGCCACTGGC
AGCAGCCACTGGTAACAGGATTAGCAGAGCGAGGTATGTAGGCGGTGCTACAGAGTTCTTGAAGTGGTGG
CCTAACTACGGCTACACTAGAAGGACAGTATTTGGTATCTGCGCTCTGCTGAAGCCAGTTACCTTCGGAA
AAAGAGTTGGTAGCTCTTGATCCGGCAAACAAACCACCGCTGGTAGCGGTGGTTTTTTTGTTTGCAAGCA
GCAGATTACGCGCAGAAAAAAAGGATCTCAAGAAGATCCTTTGATCTTTTCTACGGGGTCTGACGCTCAG
TGGAACGAAAACTCACGTTAAGGGATTTTGGTCATGAACAATAAAACTGTCTGCTTACATAAACAGTAAT
ACAAGGGGTGTTATGAGCCATATTCAACGGGAAACGTCTTGCTCTAGGCCGCGATTAAATTCCAACATGG
ATGCTGATTTATATGGGTATAAATGGGCTCGCGATAATGTCGGGCAATCAGGTGCGACAATCTATCGATT
GTATGGGAAGCCCGATGCGCCAGAGTTGTTTCTGAAACATGGCAAAGGTAGCGTTGCCAATGATGTTACA
GATGAGATGGTCAGACTAAACTGGCTGACGGAATTTATGCCTCTTCCGACCATCAAGCATTTTATCCGTA
CTCCTGATGATGCATGGTTACTCACCACTGCGATCCCCGGGAAAACAGCATTCCAGGTATTAGAAGAATA
TCCTGATTCAGGTGAAAATATTGTTGATGCGCTGGCAGTGTTCCTGCGCCGGTTGCATTCGATTCCTGTT
TGTAATTGTCCTTTTAACAGCGATCGCGTATTTCGTCTCGCTCAGGCGCAATCACGAATGAATAACGGTT
TGGTTGATGCGAGTGATTTTGATGACGAGCGTAATGGCTGGCCTGTTGAACAAGTCTGGAAAGAAATGCA
TAAACTTTTGCCATTCTCACCGGATTCAGTCGTCACTCATGGTGATTTCTCACTTGATAACCTTATTTTT
GACGAGGGGAAATTAATAGGTTGTATTGATGTTGGACGAGTCGGAATCGCAGACCGATACCAGGATCTTG
CCATCCTATGGAACTGCCTCGGTGAGTTTTCTCCTTCATTACAGAAACGGCTTTTTCAAAAATATGGTAT
TGATAATCCTGATATGAATAAATTGCAGTTTCATTTGATGCTCGATGAGTTTTTCTAAGAATTAATTCAT
GAGCGGATACATATTTGAATGTATTTAGAAAAATAAACAAATAGGGGTTCCGCGCACATTTCCCCGAAAA
GTGCCACCTAAATTGTAAGCGTTAATATTTTGTTAAAATTCGCGTTAAATTTTTGTTAAATCAGCTCATT
TTTTAACCAATAGGCCGAAATCGGCAAAATCCCTTATAAATCAAAAGAATAGACCGAGATAGGGT
[37 nt withheld, positions 5666-5702]
AAAGAACGTGGACTCCAACGTCAAAGG
[49 nt withheld, positions 5730-5778]
T
[91 nt withheld, positions 5780-5870]
G
[124 nt withheld, positions 5872-5995]
CCCATTCGCCA
