>Addgene plasmid #242096 | YigB | depositor partial sequence | sequence record 477456 | YigB sequence 717 bps
ATGAGGTTTTATAGACCCCTAGGACGAATAAGTGCGTTGACGTTCGATCTCGACGATACTCTGTATGATA
ATCGTCCGGTTATTCTGCGCACCGAGCGTGAAGCGTTGACGTTCGTTCAGAATTACCATCCGGCATTGAG
ATCTTTTCAAAACGAAGATCTCCAACGTCTGCGCCAGGCTGTGCGTGAGGCGGAGCCGGAGATCTACCAC
GACGTCACCCGTTGGCGTTTTCGTTCGATCGAACAAGCCATGCTGGACGCTGGCCTGTCCGCGGAGGAAG
CGAGCGCAGGCGCGCATGCAGCCATGATTAACTTTGCTAAGTGGCGTTCTCGTATTGATGTCCCGCAGCA
GACCCATGACACCCTGAAACAGCTGGCGAAGAAATGGCCGCTGGTTGCAATCACCAACGGTAATGCCCAG
CCGGAGCTGTTTGGTCTGGGTGACTATTTCGAGTTCGTGCTGCGCGCAGGTCCGCACGGCCGTTCCAAAC
CGTTTAGCGATATGTACTTCCTGGCGGCTGAAAAGCTGAACGTGCCTATTGGTGAAATCCTGCACGTGGG
CGACGACTTGACGACCGATGTTGGCGGTGCGATCCGCTCGGGTATGCAAGCCTGCTGGATTCGCCCAGAG
AACGGCGACTTAATGCAAACCTGGGATAGCCGCCTGCTGCCGCACCTGGAAATCAGCCGTTTGGCGAGCC
TGACCAGCCTTATCTAA
